Addgene plasmid #220127: pAAV-MYL2-HA-TadA8e-Sauri-U6-Camk2d sgRNA7
Purpose: Expresses SauriABE8e by MYL2 promoter and sgRNA targeting murine Camk2d intron7 5' splice site by U6 promoter, and add an HA tag fused to TadA
Depositing lab: Yuxuan Guo. Depositing organization: Peking University Health Science Center. Publication: ABE-Mediated Cardiac Gene Silencing via Single AAVs Requires DNA Accessibility. Liu Z, Yang L, Yang Y, Li J, Chen Z, Guo C, Guo Q, Li Q, Zhao D, Hu X, Gao F, Guo Y. Circ Res. 2025 Jan 16. doi: 10.1161/CIRCRESAHA.124.325611. PubMed 39817340.
Backbone
  Vector backbone: AAV-EFS-SauriABE8e-bGH-U6-sgRNA-BsmBI
  Backbone manufacturer: addgene
  Total vector size (bp): 8048
  Vector type: AAV
Growth in bacteria
  Bacterial resistance: Ampicillin, 100 μg/mL
  Growth temperature: 37°C
  Growth strain: NEB Stable
  Copy number: Unknown
Gene/Insert
  Gene/Insert name: MYL2, TadA, nSauriCas9
  gRNA/shRNA sequence: ctacttAccaaaccatgcctg
  Promoter: MYL2
  Tag / fusion protein: HA tag (N terminal on insert)
  Cloning method: Gibson Cloning
  Sequencing primers: 5′ cggcctctagaattcgctag
Terms and licenses: Academic/Nonprofit Terms; Industry Terms: Not Available to Industry
How to cite: pAAV-MYL2-HA-TadA8e-Sauri-U6-Camk2d sgRNA7 was a gift from Yuxuan Guo (Addgene plasmid # 220127 ; http://n2t.net/addgene:220127 ; RRID:Addgene_220127)
