[The description below was written by a language model from this plasmid's Addgene catalogue record and pLannotate feature annotations shown in this document.]
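Description:
pAAV-MYL2-HA-TadA8e-Sauri-U6-Camk2d sgRNA7 is an 8,048 bp AAV transfer plasmid that carries a complete adenine base editor plus its guide RNA in a single vector genome. It derives from an AAV-EFS-SauriABE8e-bGH-U6-sgRNA backbone. The plasmid is maintained in E. coli through a high-copy ColE1/pUC origin with ampicillin selection (AmpR with its own promoter). The backbone also retains an f1 origin and leftover lac elements (lacZα and lacI fragments, lac promoter and operator) that play no role in the payload. Two AAV2 inverted terminal repeats flank roughly 5.2 kb, defining the segment that is replicated and packaged into AAV particles when rep/cap and helper functions are supplied in trans.

Between the ITRs, the catalogue record states that a MYL2 promoter drives the editor. This promoter is not annotated in the feature table, but it presumably lies in the unannotated stretch upstream of the coding region. The open reading frame begins with an N-terminal HA epitope (detected as a fragment of a 3xHA feature). This is fused to the evolved TadA8e deaminase domain, which matches E. coli tadA, and then to a Cas9 nickase from Staphylococcus auricularis, which the annotation tool matched to the related S. aureus Cas9. A bGH polyadenylation signal ends the transcript. On the opposite strand, a human U6 Pol III promoter expresses an sgRNA with an Sa-type scaffold that targets the 5' splice site of intron 7 of murine Camk2d.

Editing this splice donor is intended to disrupt Camk2d splicing and so silence the gene. The associated publication title points to ABE-mediated cardiac gene silencing with single AAVs, and the HA tag allows the editor protein to be detected.
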