Features (pLannotate 1.2.2; 18 found; start..end, strand, type, name):
     21..151     -  repeat_region  AAV2 ITR (fragment): inverted terminal repeat of adeno-associated virus serotype 2 inverted
    173..191     +  CDS            small t antigen (fragment): SV40 (simian virus 40) small t antigen
    568..594     +  CDS            3xHA (fragment): three tandem HA epitope tags
    649..1140    +  CDS            tadA: TADA_ECOLI - Also known as yfhC. Experimental evidence at protein level: Swiss-Prot protein existence level 1. Catalyzes the deamination of adenosine to inosine at the wobble position 34 of tRNA(Arg2). Essential for cell viability. From Escherichia coli (strain K12).
   1261..4419    +  CDS            cas9: CAS9_STAAU - Experimental evidence at protein level: Swiss-Prot protein existence level 1. CRISPR (clustered regularly interspaced short palindromic repeat) is an adaptive immune system that provides protection against mobile genetic elements (viruses, transposable elements and conjugative plasmids). CRISPR clusters contain spacers, sequences complementary to antecedent mobile elements, and target invading nucleic acids. CRISPR clusters are transcribed and processed into CRISPR RNA (crRNA). In type II CRISPR systems correct processing of pre-crRNA requires a trans- encoded small RNA (tracrRNA)
   4502..4726    +  polyA_signal   bGH poly(A) signal: bovine growth hormone polyadenylation signal
   4752..4810    -  misc_RNA       Sa gRNA scaffold (fragment): guide RNA scaffold for the Staphylococcus aureus CRISPR/Cas9 system
   4866..5106    -  promoter       U6 promoter: RNA polymerase III promoter for human U6 snRNA
   5130..5260    +  repeat_region  AAV2 ITR (fragment): inverted terminal repeat of adeno-associated virus serotype 2 inverted
   5274..5431    +  CDS            lacZα (fragment): LacZα fragment of β-galactosidase; lacZ fragment
   5436..5864    +  rep_origin     f1 ori (sequence partly withheld): f1 bacteriophage origin of replication; arrow indicates direction of (+) strand synthesis
   5917..6021    +  promoter       AmpR promoter: bla
   6022..6882    +  CDS            AmpR: β-lactamase; bla; confers resistance to ampicillin, carbenicillin, and related antibiotics
   7053..7641    +  rep_origin     ori: high-copy-number ColE1/pMB1/pBR322/pUC origin of replication
   7824..7916    +  CDS            lacI (fragment): lac repressor; lacI; The lac repressor binds to the lac operator to inhibit transcription in E. coli. This inhibition can be relieved by adding lactose or isopropyl-β-D-thiogalactopyranoside (IPTG).
   7929..7950    +  protein_bind   CAP binding site: CAP binding activates transcription in the presence of cAMP. E. coli catabolite activator protein
   7965..7995    +  promoter       lac promoter: promoter for the E. coli lac operon
   8003..8019    +  protein_bind   lac operator: The lac repressor binds to the lac operator to inhibit transcription in E. coli. This inhibition can be relieved by adding lactose or isopropyl-β-D-thiogalactopyranoside (IPTG). lac repressor encoded by lacI
>Addgene plasmid #220127 | pAAV-MYL2-HA-TadA8e-Sauri-U6-Camk2d sgRNA7 | addgene full sequence | sequence record 436749 | Addgene NGS Result
TTACGCCAGATTTAATTAAGGCTGCGCGCTCGCTCGCTCACTGAGGCCGCCCGGGCAAAGCCCGGGCGTC
GGGCGACCTTTGGTCGCCCGGCCTCAGTGAGCGAGCGAGCGCGCAGAGAGGGAGTGGCCAACTCCATCAC
TAGGGGTTCCTGCGGCCTCTAGAATTCGCTAGCTAGGTCTTGAAAGGAGTGGGAATTGGCTCCGGTGCCC
GTCAGTGGGTTACTCTTCCCCATTAGACAATGGCAGGGAAGAGAGCACACCCCATCATCCCCAGGCCAGG
CCCCAGCCACTGACTCTTTAACCTTGAAGGCATTTTTGGGTCTCACGTGTCCACCCAGGCGGGTGGCCGC
CTTTGAGCAGCTCTTACTTCAGAAGAACGGCATGGAGTGGGGGGTGGGGGGCTTAGGTGGCCTCCGCCTC
ACCTACAACTGCCAAAAGTGGTCATGGGGTTATTTTTAACCCCAGGGGAGAGGTATTTATTGTTCCACAG
CAGGGGCAGAGGCCAGCAGGCTCCTCGAACTCTCCAGAGGTGGCAACTGGCCTCAGACACCGACCGGTGC
CACCATGTACCCATACGATGTTCCAGATTACGCTAAACGGACAGCCGACGGAAGCGAGTTCGAGTCACCA
AAGAAGAAGCGGAAAGTCTCTGAGGTGGAGTTTTCCCACGAGTACTGGATGAGACATGCCCTGACCCTGG
CCAAGAGGGCACGGGATGAGAGGGAGGTGCCTGTGGGAGCCGTGCTGGTGCTGAACAATAGAGTGATCGG
CGAGGGCTGGAACAGAGCCATCGGCCTGCACGACCCAACAGCCCATGCCGAAATTATGGCCCTGAGACAG
GGCGGCCTGGTCATGCAGAACTACAGACTGATTGACGCCACCCTGTACGTGACATTCGAGCCTTGCGTGA
TGTGCGCCGGCGCCATGATCCACTCTAGGATCGGCCGCGTGGTGTTTGGCGTGAGGAACTCAAAAAGAGG
CGCCGCAGGCTCCCTGATGAACGTGCTGAACTACCCCGGCATGAATCACCGCGTCGAAATTACCGAGGGA
ATCCTGGCAGATGAATGTGCCGCCCTGCTGTGCGATTTCTATCGGATGCCTAGACAGGTGTTCAATGCTC
AGAAGAAGGCCCAGAGCTCCATCAACTCCGGAGGATCTAGCGGAGGCTCCTCTGGCTCTGAGACACCTGG
CACAAGCGAGAGCGCAACACCTGAAAGCAGCGGGGGCAGCAGCGGGGGGTCAATGCAGGAGAACCAGCAG
AAGCAAAATTACATCCTGGGCCTGGCCATCGGCATCACCAGCGTGGGCTATGGCCTGATCGACAGCAAGA
CCAGAGAAGTGATTGACGCCGGCGTGCGGCTATTCCCAGAGGCCGACTCTGAAAACAACAGCAATAGAAG
ATCTAAGCGGGGCGCCCGGAGACTGAAAAGACGAAGAATCCACAGACTGAACAGAGTGAAAGACCTCCTG
GCTGACTACCAGATGATCGACTTAAACAACGTGCCCAAGTCTACCGACCCCTACACCATCCGGGTGAAGG
GACTGCGGGAACCTCTGACCAAGGAAGAGTTTGCCATCGCTCTGCTGCATATCGCCAAGAGAAGAGGCCT
GCACAACATCTCCGTGAGCATGGGCGATGAGGAACAGGACAACGAGCTGTCCACCAAGCAGCAGCTGCAG
AAGAACGCTCAGCAGCTGCAGGACAAATACGTGTGCGAGCTGCAACTGGAAAGACTGACCAACATCAACA
AGGTCAGAGGCGAGAAGAACCGGTTCAAGACCGAAGATTTCGTGAAGGAAGTGAAGCAGCTGTGCGAGAC
CCAGCGGCAGTACCACAACATCGACGATCAGTTCATCCAGCAGTACATCGACCTGGTGAGCACCCGGAGA
GAATACTTCGAGGGCCCTGGCAACGGCTCTCCATATGGCTGGGATGGAGATCTGCTGAAGTGGTATGAGA
AGCTGATGGGCAGATGCACCTACTTCCCTGAGGAGCTGAGAAGCGTGAAGTACGCCTACAGCGCCGATCT
GTTTAACGCCCTGAACGATCTGAACAACCTGGTTGTGACCCGCGACGACAACCCTAAGCTGGAATACTAC
GAGAAATACCACATTATCGAGAACGTGTTCAAGCAGAAGAAAAATCCAACTCTGAAGCAAATCGCCAAAG
AGATCGGCGTGCAGGATTACGACATCAGAGGATACAGAATTACCAAGTCCGGTAAGCCTCAGTTCACCAG
CTTCAAACTCTACCACGACCTGAAAAACATCTTTGAACAGGCCAAATACCTGGAAGATGTGGAGATGCTG
GATGAGATAGCTAAAATCCTGACAATCTACCAAGACGAGATCAGCATCAAGAAAGCCCTGGACCAGCTGC
CTGAGCTGCTGACCGAGAGCGAAAAAAGCCAGATCGCTCAGCTGACCGGCTACACCGGTACACATAGACT
GTCTCTGAAGTGCATCCACATCGTGATCGACGAGCTGTGGGAGAGCCCCGAAAACCAGATGGAAATCTTC
ACCAGACTGAACCTCAAGCCAAAGAAGGTGGAAATGAGCGAGATCGACAGCATCCCTACCACACTGGTGG
ATGAGTTCATCCTGAGCCCTGTGGTGAAGCGGGCCTTCATCCAGTCCATCAAGGTGATCAACGCTGTGAT
CAACAGATTCGGCCTGCCCGAGGACATCATTATCGAGCTGGCCAGAGAGAAGAACAGCAAGGACAGAAGG
AAGTTCATCAACAAGCTGCAGAAACAGAATGAGGCCACCCGGAAAAAAATCGAGCAGCTGCTGGCCAAGT
ACGGCAATACCAATGCCAAGTACATGATCGAAAAGATCAAGCTGCATGACATGCAGGAGGGCAAGTGTCT
GTACAGCCTGGAAGCTATCCCCCTGGAAGACCTGCTGTCTAATCCTACACACTACGAGGTGGACCACATC
ATCCCTAGAAGCGTGTCCTTCGACAACAGCCTGAACAACAAGGTTCTGGTGAAGCAAAGCGAGAACAGCA
AGAAGGGCAATAGGACCCCTTACCAGTACCTGAGCAGCAACGAGTCCAAGATCTCTTACAACCAGTTCAA
GCAGCACATTCTGAACCTGTCTAAGGCCAAAGATAGAATCAGCAAGAAGAAACGAGATATGCTGCTGGAA
GAACGGGACATCAACAAATTCGAGGTGCAGAAGGAATTCATCAACAGAAACCTTGTGGACACCCGGTACG
CCACTCGGGAGCTGAGCAACCTGCTGAAGACCTACTTCAGCACACACGACTACGCCGTGAAAGTGAAGAC
CATCAACGGCGGCTTCACAAACCACCTGAGGAAGGTGTGGGACTTCAAGAAGCACCGGAACCACGGCTAC
AAGCACCACGCCGAGGATGCCCTGGTCATCGCCAACGCCGACTTTCTGTTCAAAACCCACAAGGCCCTGA
GACGGACAGACAAGATCCTGGAACAGCCTGGACTGGAAGTCAACGACACCACCGTGAAGGTGGACACAGA
GGAGAAGTACCAGGAGTTATTCGAGACACCGAAACAAGTGAAGAACATCAAGCAGTTTAGAGATTTCAAG
TATTCTCACAGAGTTGACAAGAAGCCCAACCGGCAGCTGATCAATGATACCCTGTACAGTACCAGAGAGA
TCGATGGCGAAACCTACGTGGTCCAAACACTGAAAGACCTGTACGCCAAGGACAATGAAAAGGTGAAAAA
GCTCTTTACAGAACGGCCTCAAAAGATACTGATGTACCAGCACGATCCTAAGACCTTTGAGAAACTGATG
ACCATTCTGAATCAGTACGCTGAGGCAAAGAATCCTCTGGCCGCTTATTACGAGGATAAGGGCGAATACG
TGACCAAGTACGCCAAGAAGGGCAACGGCCCTGCCATCCACAAGATCAAATACATCGACAAGAAACTGGG
CAGCTACCTGGACGTGAGTAACAAATATCCTGAGACACAGAACAAGCTGGTGAAACTGTCTCTGAAGAGC
TTTAGATTCGACATCTACAAATGTGAACAGGGCTACAAGATGGTGTCCATTGGCTACCTCGACGTACTGA
AGAAGGACAACTACTACTACATCCCCAAAGATAAGTACGAGGCCGAGAAGCAGAAAAAGAAGATCAAGGA
AAGCGACCTCTTCGTGGGCAGCTTCTACTACAACGACCTGATCATGTACGAGGACGAACTCTTCCGGGTG
ATCGGAGTGAACTCCGATATCAACAACCTGGTTGAGCTGAATATGGTCGACATCACCTACAAGGATTTCT
GCGAGGTGAACAACGTGACAGGCGAGAAGAGAATCAAGAAAACCATCGGAAAGAGAGTGGTGCTGATCGA
GAAGTATACGACCGACATCCTGGGAAATCTGTATAAAACGCCCCTGCCTAAGAAGCCCCAGCTCATTTTC
AAGAGAGGCGAGCTGTCTGGCGGCTCAAAAAGAACCGCCGACGGCAGCGAATTCGAGCCCAAGAAGAAGA
GGAAAGTCTAATAGATCTCGACTGTGCCTTCTAGTTGCCAGCCATCTGTTGTTTGCCCCTCCCCCGTGCC
TTCCTTGACCCTGGAAGGTGCCACTCCCACTGTCCTTTCCTAATAAAATGAGGAAATTGCATCGCATTGT
CTGAGTAGGTGTCATTCTATTCTGGGGGGTGGGGTGGGGCAGGACAGCAAGGGGGAGGATTGGGAAGACA
ATAGCAGGCATGCTGGGGATGCGGTGGGCTCTATGGCTCGAGCGGCCCAAGCTTAAAAAAATCTCGCCAA
CAAGTTGACGAGATAAACACGGCATTTTGCCTTGTTTTAGTAGATTCTGTAATTTTCATTACAGAGTACT
AAAACCAGGCATGGTTTGGTAAGTAGCGGTGTTTCGTCCTTTCCACAAGATATATAAAGCCAAGAAATCG
AAATACTTTCAAGTTACGGTAAGCATATGATAGTCCATTTTAAAACATAATTTTAAAACTGCAAACTACC
CAAGAAATTATTACTTTCTACGTCACGTATTTTGTACTAATATCTTTGTGTTTACAGTCAAATTAATTCT
AATTATCTCTCTAACAGCCTTGTATCGTATATGCAAATATGAAGGAATCATGGGAAATAGGCCCTCTTCC
TGCCCGACCTTGCGGCCGCAGGAACCCCTAGTGATGGAGTTGGCCACTCCCTCTCTGCGCGCTCGCTCGC
TCACTGAGGCCGGGCGACCAAAGGTCGCCCGACGCCCGGGCTTTGCCCGGGCGGCCTCAGTGAGCGAGCG
AGCGCGCAGCCTTAATTAACCTAATTCACTGGCCGTCGTTTTACAACGTCGTGACTGGGAAAACCCTGGC
GTTACCCAACTTAATCGCCTTGCAGCACATCCCCCTTTCGCCAGCTGGCGTAATAGCGAAGAGGCCCGCA
CCGATCGCCCTTCCCAACAGTTGCGCAGCCTGAATGGCGAATGGG
[124 nt withheld, positions 5436-5559]
C
[91 nt withheld, positions 5561-5651]
A
[49 nt withheld, positions 5653-5701]
CCTTTGACGTTGGAGTCCACGTTCTTT
[37 nt withheld, positions 5729-5765]
ACCCTATCTCGGTCTATTCTTTTGATTTATAAGGGATTTTGCCGATTTCGGCCTATTGGTTAAAAAATGA
GCTGATTTAACAAAAATTTAACGCGAATTTTAACAAAATATTAACGCTTACAATTTAGGTGGCACTTTTC
GGGGAAATGTGCGCGGAACCCCTATTTGTTTATTTTTCTAAATACATTCAAATATGTATCCGCTCATGAG
ACAATAACCCTGATAAATGCTTCAATAATATTGAAAAAGGAAGAGTATGAGTATTCAACATTTCCGTGTC
GCCCTTATTCCCTTTTTTGCGGCATTTTGCCTTCCTGTTTTTGCTCACCCAGAAACGCTGGTGAAAGTAA
AAGATGCTGAAGATCAGTTGGGTGCACGAGTGGGTTACATCGAACTGGATCTCAACAGCGGTAAGATCCT
TGAGAGTTTTCGCCCCGAAGAACGTTTTCCAATGATGAGCACTTTTAAAGTTCTGCTATGTGGCGCGGTA
TTATCCCGTATTGACGCCGGGCAAGAGCAACTCGGTCGCCGCATACACTATTCTCAGAATGACTTGGTTG
AGTACTCACCAGTCACAGAAAAGCATCTTACGGATGGCATGACAGTAAGAGAATTATGCAGTGCTGCCAT
AACCATGAGTGATAACACTGCGGCCAACTTACTTCTGACAACGATCGGAGGACCGAAGGAGCTAACCGCT
TTTTTGCACAACATGGGGGATCATGTAACTCGCCTTGATCGTTGGGAACCGGAGCTGAATGAAGCCATAC
CAAACGACGAGCGTGACACCACGATGCCTGTAGCAATGGCAACAACGTTGCGCAAACTATTAACTGGCGA
ACTACTTACTCTAGCTTCCCGGCAACAATTAATAGACTGGATGGAGGCGGATAAAGTTGCAGGACCACTT
CTGCGCTCGGCCCTTCCGGCTGGCTGGTTTATTGCTGATAAATCTGGAGCCGGTGAGCGTGGGTCTCGCG
GTATCATTGCAGCACTGGGGCCAGATGGTAAGCCCTCCCGTATCGTAGTTATCTACACGACGGGGAGTCA
GGCAACTATGGATGAACGAAATAGACAGATCGCTGAGATAGGTGCCTCACTGATTAAGCATTGGTAACTG
TCAGACCAAGTTTACTCATATATACTTTAGATTGATTTAAAACTTCATTTTTAATTTAAAAGGATCTAGG
TGAAGATCCTTTTTGATAATCTCATGACCAAAATCCCTTAACGTGAGTTTTCGTTCCACTGAGCGTCAGA
CCCCGTAGAAAAGATCAAAGGATCTTCTTGAGATCCTTTTTTTCTGCGCGTAATCTGCTGCTTGCAAACA
AAAAAACCACCGCTACCAGCGGTGGTTTGTTTGCCGGATCAAGAGCTACCAACTCTTTTTCCGAAGGTAA
CTGGCTTCAGCAGAGCGCAGATACCAAATACTGTTCTTCTAGTGTAGCCGTAGTTAGGCCACCACTTCAA
GAACTCTGTAGCACCGCCTACATACCTCGCTCTGCTAATCCTGTTACCAGTGGCTGCTGCCAGTGGCGAT
AAGTCGTGTCTTACCGGGTTGGACTCAAGACGATAGTTACCGGATAAGGCGCAGCGGTCGGGCTGAACGG
GGGGTTCGTGCACACAGCCCAGCTTGGAGCGAACGACCTACACCGAACTGAGATACCTACAGCGTGAGCT
ATGAGAAAGCGCCACGCTTCCCGAAGGGAGAAAGGCGGACAGGTATCCGGTAAGCGGCAGGGTCGGAACA
GGAGAGCGCACGAGGGAGCTTCCAGGGGGAAACGCCTGGTATCTTTATAGTCCTGTCGGGTTTCGCCACC
TCTGACTTGAGCGTCGATTTTTGTGATGCTCGTCAGGGGGGCGGAGCCTATGGAAAAACGCCAGCAACGC
GGCCTTTTTACGGTTCCTGGCCTTTTGCTGGCCTTTTGCTCACATGTTCTTTCCTGCGTTATCCCCTGAT
TCTGTGGATAACCGTATTACCGCCTTTGAGTGAGCTGATACCGCTCGCCGCAGCCGAACGACCGAGCGCA
GCGAGTCAGTGAGCGAGGAAGCGGAAGAGCGCCCAATACGCAAACCGCCTCTCCCCGCGCGTTGGCCGAT
TCATTAATGCAGCTGGCACGACAGGTTTCCCGACTGGAAAGCGGGCAGTGAGCGCAACGCAATTAATGTG
AGTTAGCTCACTCATTAGGCACCCCAGGCTTTACACTTTATGCTTCCGGCTCGTATGTTGTGTGGAATTG
TGAGCGGATAACAATTTCACACAGGAAACAGCTATGACCATGA
